>Addgene plasmid #192577 | hSyn-Aion-ts-mScarlet-ER | addgene full sequence | sequence record 379289 | Addgene NGS Result
CTTCCGCTTCCTCGCTCACTGACTCGCTGCGCTCGGTCGTTCGGCTGCGGCGAGCGGTATCAGCTCACTC
AAAGGCGGTAATACGGTTATCCACAGAATCAGGGGATAACGCAGGAAAGAACATGTGAGCAAAAGGCCAG
CAAAAGGCCAGGAACCGTAAAAAGGCCGCGTTGCTGGCGTTTTTCCATAGGCTCCGCCCCCCTGACGAGC
ATCACAAAAATCGACGCTCAAGTCAGAGGTGGCGAAACCCGACAGGACTATAAAGATACCAGGCGTTTCC
CCCTGGAAGCTCCCTCGTGCGCTCTCCTGTTCCGACCCTGCCGCTTACCGGATACCTGTCCGCCTTTCTC
CCTTCGGGAAGCGTGGCGCTTTCTCATAGCTCACGCTGTAGGTATCTCAGTTCGGTGTAGGTCGTTCGCT
CCAAGCTGGGCTGTGTGCACGAACCCCCCGTTCAGCCCGACCGCTGCGCCTTATCCGGTAACTATCGTCT
TGAGTCCAACCCGGTAAGACACGACTTATCGCCACTGGCAGCAGCCACTGGTAACAGGATTAGCAGAGCG
AGGTATGTAGGCGGTGCTACAGAGTTCTTGAAGTGGTGGCCTAACTACGGCTACACTAGAAGAACAGTAT
TTGGTATCTGCGCTCTGCTGAAGCCAGTTACCTTCGGAAAAAGAGTTGGTAGCTCTTGATCCGGCAAACA
AACCACCGCTGGTAGCGGTGGTTTTTTTGTTTGCAAGCAGCAGATTACGCGCAGAAAAAAAGGATCTCAA
GAAGATCCTTTGATCTTTTCTACGGGGTCTGACGCTCAGTGGAACGAAAACTCACGTTAAGGGATTTTGG
TCATGAGATTATCAAAAAGGATCTTCACCTAGATCCTTTTAAATTAAAAATGAAGTTTTAAATCAATCTA
AAGTATATATGAGTAAACTTGGTCTGACAGTTACCAATGCTTAATCAGTGAGGCACCTATCTCAGCGATC
TGTCTATTTCGTTCATCCATAGTTGCCTGACTCCCCGTCGTGTAGATAACTACGATACGGGAGGGCTTAC
CATCTGGCCCCAGTGCTGCAATGATACCGCGAGACCCACGCTCACCGGCTCCAGATTTATCAGCAATAAA
CCAGCCAGCCGGAAGGGCCGAGCGCAGAAGTGGTCCTGCAACTTTATCCGCCTCCATCCAGTCTATTAAT
TGTTGCCGGGAAGCTAGAGTAAGTAGTTCGCCAGTTAATAGTTTGCGCAACGTTGTTGCCATTGCTACAG
GCATCGTGGTGTCACGCTCGTCGTTTGGTATGGCTTCATTCAGCTCCGGTTCCCAACGATCAAGGCGAGT
TACATGATCCCCCATGTTGTGCAAAAAAGCGGTTAGCTCCTTCGGTCCTCCGATCGTTGTCAGAAGTAAG
TTGGCCGCAGTGTTATCACTCATGGTTATGGCAGCACTGCATAATTCTCTTACTGTCATGCCATCCGTAA
GATGCTTTTCTGTGACTGGTGAGTACTCAACCAAGTCATTCTGAGAATAGTGTATGCGGCGACCGAGTTG
CTCTTGCCCGGCGTCAATACGGGATAATACCGCGCCACATAGCAGAACTTTAAAAGTGCTCATCATTGGA
AAACGTTCTTCGGGGCGAAAACTCTCAAGGATCTTACCGCTGTTGAGATCCAGTTCGATGTAACCCACTC
GTGCACCCAACTGATCTTCAGCATCTTTTACTTTCACCAGCGTTTCTGGGTGAGCAAAAACAGGAAGGCA
AAATGCCGCAAAAAAGGGAATAAGGGCGACACGGAAATGTTGAATACTCATACTCTTCCTTTTTCAATAT
TATTGAAGCATTTATCAGGGTTATTGTCTCATGAGCGGATACATATTTGAATGTATTTAGAAAAATAAAC
AAATAGGGGTTCCGCGCACATTTCCCCGAAAAGTGCCACCTAAATTGTAAGCGTTAATATTTTGTTAAAA
TTCGCGTTAAATTTTTGTTAAATCAGCTCATTTTTTAACCAATAGGCCGAAATCGGCAAAATCCCTTATA
AATCAAAAGAATAGACCGAGATAGGGT
[37 nt withheld, positions 2058-2094]
AAAGAACGTGGACTCCAACGTCAAAGG
[49 nt withheld, positions 2122-2170]
T
[91 nt withheld, positions 2172-2262]
G
[124 nt withheld, positions 2264-2387]
CCCATTCGCCATTCAGGCTGCGCAACTGTTGGGAAGGGCGATCGGTGCGGGCCTCTTCGCTATTACGCCA
GCTGCGCGCTCGCTCGCTCACTGAGGCCGCCCGGGCAAAGCCCGGGCGTCGGGCGACCTTTGGTCGCCCG
GCCTCAGTGAGCGAGCGAGCGCGCAGAGAGGGAGTGGCCAACTCCATCACTAGGGGTTCCTTGTAGTTAA
TGATTAACCCGCCATGCTACTTATCTACGTAGCCATGCTCTAGGAAGATCGTAGGTTAATTAATCTAGAC
TGCAGAGGGCCCTGCGTATGAGTGCAAGTGGGTTTTAGGACCAGGATGAGGCGGGGTGGGGGTGCCTACC
TGACGACCGACCCCGACCCACTGGACAAGCACCCAACCCCCATTCCCCAAATTGCGCATCCCCTATCAGA
GAGGGGGAGGGGAAACAGGATGCGGCGAGGCGCGTGCGCACTGCCAGCTTCAGCACCGCGGACAGTGCCT
TCGCCCCCGCCTGGCGGCGCGCGCCACCGCCGCCTCAGCACTGAAGGCGCGCTGACGTCACTCGCCGGTC
CCCCGCAAACTCCCCTTCCCGGCCACCTTGGTCGCGTCCGCGCCGCCGCCGGCCCAGCCGGACCGCACCA
CGCGAGGCGCGAGATAGGGGGGCACGGGCGCGACCATCTGCGCTGCGGCGCCGGCGACTCAGCGCTGCCT
CAGTCTGCGGTGGGCAGCGGAGGAGTCGTGTCGTGCCTGAGAGCGCAGTCGAATTCAAGCTGCTAGCGCC
ACCATGGACTATGGCGGCGCTTTGTCTGCCGTCGGACTCTTCCAAACCTCATACACTCTTGAGAACAATG
GTTCTGTTATTTGCATCCCGAACAACGGCCAGTGCTTCTGCTTGGCTTGGCTTAAATCCAACGGAACAAA
TGCCGAGAAGTTGGCTGCCAACATTCTGCAGTGGATTTCTTTTGCGCTTTCAGCGCTCTGCCTGATGTTC
TACGGCTACCAGACCTGGAAGTCTACTTGCGGCTGGGAGAACATTTACGTGGCCACGATCCAGATGATCA
AGTTCATCATCGAGTATTTCCATAGCTTTGACGAACCTGCGGTGATCTACTCATCCAACGGCAACAAGAC
CCGGTGGCTTCGTTACGCGAGCTGGCTGCTGACCGCCCCTGTCATTCTTATCCACCTGAGCAACCTTACG
GGTCTGGCGAACGACTATAACAAGCGTACCATGGGTCTGCTGGTGTCATGCATCGGCGGCATCGTGTGGG
CCACCACGGCCGCGCTGTCCAAGGGATACGTCCGTGTCATTTTCTTCCTGATGGGCCTGTGCTACGGCAT
CTACACATTCTTCAACGCAGCCAAGGTCTACATTGAGGCGTACCACACCGTGCCGAAGGGCCGGTGTCGC
CAGGTGGTGACTGGCATGGCTTGGCTCTTCTTCGTATCATGGGGTATGTTCCCCATCCTGTTCATCCTCG
GCCCCGAGGGCTTCGGCGTCCTGAGCCGGTACGGCTCCAACGTCGGCCACACCATCATTGACCTGATGTC
GAAGCAGTGCTGGGGTCTGCTCGGCCACTACCTGCGCGTGCTGATCCACAGCCATATCCTCATCCACGGC
GACATTCGCAAGACCACCAAATTGAACATTGGTGGCACTGAGATTGAGGTCGAGACGCTGGTGGAGGACG
AGGCCGAGGCTGGCGCGGTCGCGGCACTCGAGAAGAGCAGGATCACCAGCGAGGGCGAGTACATCCCCCT
GGACCAGATCGACATCAACGTGGTGATGGTGAGCAAGGGCGAGGCAGTGATCAAGGAGTTCATGCGGTTC
AAGGTGCACATGGAGGGCTCCATGAACGGCCACGAGTTCGAGATCGAGGGCGAGGGCGAGGGCCGCCCCT
ACGAGGGCACCCAGACCGCCAAGCTGAAGGTGACCAAGGGTGGCCCCCTGCCCTTCTCCTGGGACATCCT
GTCCCCTCAGTTCATGTACGGCTCCAGGGCCTTCACCAAGCACCCCGCCGACATCCCCGACTACTATAAG
CAGTCCTTCCCCGAGGGCTTCAAGTGGGAGCGCGTGATGAACTTCGAGGACGGCGGCGCCGTGACCGTGA
CCCAGGACACCTCCCTGGAGGACGGCACCCTGATCTACAAGGTGAAGCTCCGCGGCACCAACTTCCCTCC
TGACGGCCCCGTAATGCAGAAGAAGACAATGGGCTGGGAAGCGTCCACCGAGCGGTTGTACCCCGAGGAC
GGCGTGCTGAAGGGCGACATTAAGATGGCCCTGCGCCTGAAGGACGGCGGACGCTACCTGGCGGACTTCA
AGACCACCTACAAGGCCAAGAAGCCCGTGCAGATGCCCGGCGCCTACAACGTCGACCGCAAGTTGGACAT
CACCTCCCACAACGAGGACTACACCGTGGTGGAACAGTACGAACGCTCCGAGGGCCGCCACTCCACCGGC
GGCATGGACGAGCTGTACAAGTTCTGCTACGAGAACGAGGTGTAACTAGAATTCAAGCTTATCGATAATC
AACCTCTGGATTACAAAATTTGTGAAAGATTGACTGGTATTCTTAACTATGTTGCTCCTTTTACGCTATG
TGGATACGCTGCTTTAATGCCTTTGTATCATGCTATTGCTTCCCGTATGGCTTTCATTTTCTCCTCCTTG
TATAAATCCTGGTTGCTGTCTCTTTATGAGGAGTTGTGGCCCGTTGTCAGGCAACGTGGCGTGGTGTGCA
CTGTGTTTGCTGACGCAACCCCCACTGGTTGGGGCATTGCCACCACCTGTCAGCTCCTTTCCGGGACTTT
CGCTTTCCCCCTCCCTATTGCCACGGCGGAACTCATCGCCGCCTGCCTTGCCCGCTGCTGGACAGGGGCT
CGGCTGTTGGGCACTGACAATTCCGTGGTGTTGTCGGGGAAATCATCGTCCTTTCCTTGGCTGCTCGCCT
GTGTTGCCACCTGGATTCTGCGCGGGACGTCCTTCTGCTACGTCCCTTCGGCCCTCAATCCAGCGGACCT
TCCTTCCCGCGGCCTGCTGCCGGCTCTGCGGCCTCTTCCGCGTCTTCGCCTTCGCCCTCAGACGAGTCGG
ATCTCCCTTTGGGCCGCCTCCCCGCATCGATACCGTCGACCCGGGCGGCCGCTCATAAAGCTCGACTGTG
CCTTCTAGTTGCCAGCCATCTGTTGTTTGCCCCTCCCCCGTGCCTTCCTTGACCCTGGAAGGTGCCACTC
CCACTGTCCTTTCCTAATAAAATGAGGAAATTGCATCGCATTGTCTGAGTAGGTGTCATTCTATTCTGGG
GGGTGGGGTGGGGCAGGACAGCAAGGGGGAGGATTGGGAAGACAATAGCAGGCATGCTGGGGATGCGGTC
CGGACTGTACAATTGCATTCATTTTATGTTTCAGGTTCAGGGGGAGATGTGGGAGGTTTTTTAAAGCAAG
TAAAACCTCTACAAATGTGGTAAAATCGATAAGGATCTTCCTAGAGCATGGCTACGTAGATAAGTAGCAT
GGCGGGTTAATCATTAACTACAAGGAACCCCTAGTGATGGAGTTGGCCACTCCCTCTCTGCGCGCTCGCT
CGCTCACTGAGGCCGGGCGACCAAAGGTCGCCCGACGCCCGGGCTTTGCCCGGGCGGCCTCAGTGAGCGA
GCGAGCGCGCAGCTGCATTAATGAATCGGCCAACGCGCGGGGAGAGGCGGTTTGCGTATTGGGCGCT
Features (pLannotate 1.2.2; 15 found; start..end, strand, type, name):
    182..770     -  rep_origin     ori: high-copy-number ColE1/pMB1/pBR322/pUC origin of replication
    941..1801    -  CDS            AmpR: β-lactamase; bla; confers resistance to ampicillin, carbenicillin, and related antibiotics
   1802..1906    -  promoter       AmpR promoter: bla
   1959..2387    -  rep_origin     f1 ori (sequence partly withheld): f1 bacteriophage origin of replication; arrow indicates direction of (+) strand synthesis
   2392..2461    -  CDS            lacZα (fragment): LacZα fragment of β-galactosidase; lacZ fragment
   2456..2588    -  repeat_region  AAV2 ITR (fragment): inverted terminal repeat of adeno-associated virus serotype 2 inverted
   2688..3135    +  promoter       hSyn promoter: human synapsin I promoter; confers neuron-specific expression (Kügler et al., 2003)
   3161..3194    +  CDS            ChR2(H134R) (fragment): H134R mutant of an N-terminal fragment of channelrhodopsin-2 from the alga Chlamydomonas reinhardtii (Nagel et al., 2005) blue light-activated cation channel
   3732..4087    +  CDS            ChR2 (fragment): N-terminal fragment of channelrhodopsin-2 from the alga Chlamydomonas reinhardtii (Nagel et al., 2003) blue light-activated cation channel
   4163..4858    +  CDS            mScarlet: mScarlet is a basic (constitutively fluorescent) red fluorescent protein published in 2016, derived from synthetic construct. It has moderate acid sensitivity.
   4904..5492    +  misc_feature   WPRE: woodchuck hepatitis virus posttranscriptional regulatory element
   5533..5740    +  polyA_signal   bGH poly(A) signal: bovine growth hormone polyadenylation signal
   5771..5839    -  CDS            large T antigen (fragment): large T antigen from SV40 (simian virus 40)
   5910..6043    +  repeat_region  AAV2 ITR: inverted terminal repeat of adeno-associated virus serotype 2 inverted
   6037..6093    -  CDS            lacI (fragment): lac repressor; lacI; The lac repressor binds to the lac operator to inhibit transcription in E. coli. This inhibition can be relieved by adding lactose or isopropyl-β-D-thiogalactopyranoside (IPTG).
