[The description below was written by a language model from this plasmid's Addgene catalogue record and pLannotate feature annotations shown in this document.]
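Description:
hSyn-Aion-ts-mScarlet-ER is an AAV transfer plasmid built on a pAAV2 backbone for neuron-specific expression of an inhibitory optogenetic tool in mammalian cells. In bacteria it is maintained through a high-copy ColE1/pUC-type origin and selected with ampicillin via the β-lactamase gene; an f1 phage origin is also present. The annotated short fragments of lacZα, lacI and SV40 large T antigen appear to be backbone remnants rather than functional parts. The expression cassette lies between two AAV2 inverted terminal repeats, which are the cis elements needed for replication and packaging of the intervening DNA into recombinant AAV particles when helper functions are supplied in trans.

Between the ITRs, the human synapsin I promoter restricts expression to neurons and drives Aion, a synthetic opsin derived from Chlamydomonas reinhardtii channelrhodopsin-2. The record lists fourteen substitutions, including changes at C128 and D156. This heavy engineering explains why automated annotation recognises only partial ChR2 fragments across the coding region. Aion is fused at its C terminus to a "ts" element, the red fluorescent protein mScarlet and an "ER" element. These names are conventionally used for a membrane trafficking signal and an ER export signal that improve surface delivery of opsins, although the record does not define them. mScarlet allows expressing cells to be visualised. A WPRE follows the coding sequence to enhance transcript stability and expression, and a bovine growth hormone polyadenylation signal terminates the transcript. The stated purpose is AAV-mediated optogenetic long-term silencing of neurons.
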