Addgene plasmid #192577: hSyn-Aion-ts-mScarlet-ER
Purpose: AAV-vector for optogenetic long-term silencing of neurons
Depositing lab: Simon Wiegert. Depositing organization: Universitaetsklinikum Hamburg-Eppendorf.
Backbone
  Vector backbone: pAAV2
  Backbone size w/o insert (bp): 4372
  Vector type: Mammalian Expression, AAV
Growth in bacteria
  Bacterial resistance: Ampicillin, 100 μg/mL
  Growth temperature: 37°C
  Growth strain: NEB Stable
  Copy number: High Copy
Gene/Insert
  Gene/Insert name: Aion
  Species: Synthetic; Chlamydomonas reinhardtii
  Insert size (bp): 1722
  Mutation: T59S, E83N, E90Q, E101S, V117R, E123S, C128A,D156C, T159G, G163A, V242R, T246N, N258Q, E273S
  Promoter: human synapsin
  Tag / fusion protein: ts-mScarlet-ER (C terminal on insert)
  Cloning method: Restriction Enzyme; 5′ cloning site NheI (not destroyed); 3′ cloning site HindIII (not destroyed)
Terms and licenses: Academic/Nonprofit Terms; Industry Terms: Not Available to Industry
How to cite: hSyn-Aion-ts-mScarlet-ER was a gift from Simon Wiegert (Addgene plasmid # 192577 ; http://n2t.net/addgene:192577 ; RRID:Addgene_192577)
