>Addgene plasmid #192577 | hSyn-Aion-ts-mScarlet-ER | depositor partial sequence | sequence record 373142 | Aion-ts_mScarlet-ER insert
ATGGACTATGGCGGCGCTTTGTCTGCCGTCGGACTCTTCCAAACCTCATACACTCTTGAGAACAATGGTT
CTGTTATTTGCATCCCGAACAACGGCCAGTGCTTCTGCTTGGCTTGGCTTAAATCCAACGGAACAAATGC
CGAGAAGTTGGCTGCCAACATTCTGCAGTGGATTTCTTTTGCGCTTTCAGCGCTCTGCCTGATGTTCTAC
GGCTACCAGACCTGGAAGTCTACTTGCGGCTGGGAGAACATTTACGTGGCCACGATCCAGATGATCAAGT
TCATCATCGAGTATTTCCATAGCTTTGACGAACCTGCGGTGATCTACTCATCCAACGGCAACAAGACCCG
GTGGCTTCGTTACGCGAGCTGGCTGCTGACCGCCCCTGTCATTCTTATCCACCTGAGCAACCTTACGGGT
CTGGCGAACGACTATAACAAGCGTACCATGGGTCTGCTGGTGTCATGCATCGGCGGCATCGTGTGGGCCA
CCACGGCCGCGCTGTCCAAGGGATACGTCCGTGTCATTTTCTTCCTGATGGGCCTGTGCTACGGCATCTA
CACATTCTTCAACGCAGCCAAGGTCTACATTGAGGCGTACCACACCGTGCCGAAGGGCCGGTGTCGCCAG
GTGGTGACTGGCATGGCTTGGCTCTTCTTCGTATCATGGGGTATGTTCCCCATCCTGTTCATCCTCGGCC
CCGAGGGCTTCGGCGTCCTGAGCCGGTACGGCTCCAACGTCGGCCACACCATCATTGACCTGATGTCGAA
GCAGTGCTGGGGTCTGCTCGGCCACTACCTGCGCGTGCTGATCCACAGCCATATCCTCATCCACGGCGAC
ATTCGCAAGACCACCAAATTGAACATTGGTGGCACTGAGATTGAGGTCGAGACGCTGGTGGAGGACGAGG
CCGAGGCTGGCGCGGTCGCGGCACTCGAGAAGAGCAGGATCACCAGCGAGGGCGAGTACATCCCCCTGGA
CCAGATCGACATCAACGTGGTGATGGTGAGCAAGGGCGAGGCAGTGATCAAGGAGTTCATGCGGTTCAAG
GTGCACATGGAGGGCTCCATGAACGGCCACGAGTTCGAGATCGAGGGCGAGGGCGAGGGCCGCCCCTACG
AGGGCACCCAGACCGCCAAGCTGAAGGTGACCAAGGGTGGCCCCCTGCCCTTCTCCTGGGACATCCTGTC
CCCTCAGTTCATGTACGGCTCCAGGGCCTTCACCAAGCACCCCGCCGACATCCCCGACTACTATAAGCAG
TCCTTCCCCGAGGGCTTCAAGTGGGAGCGCGTGATGAACTTCGAGGACGGCGGCGCCGTGACCGTGACCC
AGGACACCTCCCTGGAGGACGGCACCCTGATCTACAAGGTGAAGCTCCGCGGCACCAACTTCCCTCCTGA
CGGCCCCGTAATGCAGAAGAAGACAATGGGCTGGGAAGCGTCCACCGAGCGGTTGTACCCCGAGGACGGC
GTGCTGAAGGGCGACATTAAGATGGCCCTGCGCCTGAAGGACGGCGGACGCTACCTGGCGGACTTCAAGA
CCACCTACAAGGCCAAGAAGCCCGTGCAGATGCCCGGCGCCTACAACGTCGACCGCAAGTTGGACATCAC
CTCCCACAACGAGGACTACACCGTGGTGGAACAGTACGAACGCTCCGAGGGCCGCCACTCCACCGGCGGC
ATGGACGAGCTGTACAAGTTCTGCTACGAGAACGAGGTGTAA
